Addgene plasmid #19730: pCDNA3 Flag MKK7B2Jnk1a1(APF)
Depositing lab: Roger Davis. Depositing organization: University of Massachusetts, Worcester. Publication: The Bax subfamily of Bcl2-related proteins is essential for apoptotic signal transduction by c-Jun NH(2)-terminal kinase. Lei K, Nimnual A, Zong WX, Kennedy NJ, Flavell RA, Thompson CB, Bar-Sagi D, Davis RJ. Mol Cell Biol. 2002 Jul . 22(13):4929-42. 10.1128/MCB.22.13.4929-4942.2002 PubMed 12052897.
Backbone
  Vector backbone: pcDNA3
  Backbone manufacturer: invitrogen
  Backbone size w/o insert (bp): 5446
  Vector type: Mammalian Expression
Growth in bacteria
  Bacterial resistance: Ampicillin, 100 μg/mL
  Growth temperature: 37°C
  Growth strain: DH5alpha
  Copy number: High Copy
Gene/Insert
  Gene/Insert name: MKK7B2Jnk1a1(APF) (alt names: MAP2K7; JNK1; JNK)
  Species: H. sapiens (human), M. musculus (mouse)
  Insert size (bp): 2559
  Mutation: replaced dual phosporylation motif Thr(1959)-Pro-Tyr(1965) with Ala-Pro-Phe
  Entrez Gene: MAPK8 (a.k.a. JNK, JNK-46, JNK1, JNK1A2, JNK21B1/2, PRKM8, SAPK1, SAPK1c); Map2k7 (a.k.a. 5930412N11Rik, JNKK 2, Jnkk, Jnkk2, MAPKK 7, MEK 7, Mapkk7, Mek7, Mkk7, Prkm, Prkmk7, sek, sek2)
  Tag / fusion protein: Flag (N terminal on insert)
  Cloning method: Restriction Enzyme; 5′ cloning site Hind III (not destroyed); 3′ cloning site Hind III (not destroyed)
  Sequencing primers: 5′ T7; 3′ SP6
Terms and licenses: Academic/Nonprofit Terms; Industry Terms: Not Available to Industry
How to cite: pCDNA3 Flag MKK7B2Jnk1a1(APF) was a gift from Roger Davis (Addgene plasmid # 19730 ; http://n2t.net/addgene:19730 ; RRID:Addgene_19730)
