[The description below was written by a language model from this plasmid's Addgene catalogue record and pLannotate feature annotations shown in this document.]
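Description:
pCDNA3 Flag MKK7B2Jnk1a1(APF) is a mammalian expression plasmid built on the Invitrogen pcDNA3 backbone. It carries a roughly 2.6 kb insert encoding an N-terminally Flag-tagged fusion of the MAP kinase kinase MKK7 (Map2k7, β2 isoform by name) to the MAP kinase JNK1 (MAPK8, α1 isoform). The catalogue lists human and mouse as the source species. The feature table places a single Flag-sized epitope fragment directly upstream of the Map2k7 coding region, followed after a short unannotated gap by the JNK1 coding region, consistent with one continuous fusion protein. Transcription is driven by the CMV immediate early enhancer and promoter and terminated by the bovine growth hormone polyadenylation signal. Flanking T7 and SP6 promoters serve as sequencing primer sites and could support in vitro transcription. The insert was cloned into a HindIII site, which is retained on both sides.

Tethering JNK to its direct upstream activator is a strategy for producing a constitutively active JNK. In this APF variant, however, the Thr-Pro-Tyr dual phosphorylation motif in JNK1 is replaced with Ala-Pro-Phe. MKK7 therefore cannot phosphorylate and activate the JNK moiety. The construct is thus most plausibly a non-activatable control for the corresponding wild-type fusion, in keeping with the associated study of JNK-dependent apoptotic signalling, although the record does not state this purpose explicitly.

The plasmid replicates in E. coli at high copy from a ColE1/pUC-type origin and is selected with ampicillin. An f1 origin is also present. An SV40 promoter-driven neomycin phosphotransferase cassette with an SV40 poly(A) signal allows G418 selection of stably transfected mammalian cells. The short HIV-1 LTR, ble and lacI fragments in the annotation are probably incidental matches to backbone sequence, not functional elements.
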