Features (pLannotate 1.2.2; 23 found; start..end, strand, type, name):
    109..488     +  enhancer       CMV enhancer: human cytomegalovirus immediate early enhancer
    489..692     +  promoter       CMV promoter: human cytomegalovirus (CMV) immediate early promoter
    688..721     +  LTR            5' LTR (truncated) (fragment): truncated 5' long terminal repeat (LTR) from HIV-1
    737..755     +  promoter       T7 promoter: promoter for bacteriophage T7 RNA polymerase
    782..805     +  CDS            3xFLAG (fragment): three tandem FLAG® epitope tags
    807..2060    +  CDS            Map2k7: MP2K7_RAT - Experimental evidence at protein level: Swiss-Prot protein existence level 1. Dual specificity protein kinase which acts as an essential component of the MAP kinase signal transduction pathway. Essential component of the stress-activated protein kinase/c-Jun N-terminal kinase (SAP/JNK) signaling pathway. With MAP2K4/MKK4, is the one of the only known kinase to directly activate the stress-activated protein kinase/c-Jun N-terminal kinases MAPK8/JNK1, MAPK9/JNK2 and MAPK10/JNK3. MAP2K4/MKK4 and MAP2K7/MKK7 both activate the JNKs by phosphorylation, but they differ in their preference
   2175..3326    +  CDS            Mapk8: MK08_MOUSE - Also known as Jnk1, Prkm8. Experimental evidence at protein level: Swiss-Prot protein existence level 1. Serine/threonine-protein kinase involved in various processes such as cell proliferation, differentiation, migration, transformation and programmed cell death. Extracellular stimuli such as proinflammatory cytokines or physical stress stimulate the stress- activated protein kinase/c-Jun N-terminal kinase (SAP/JNK) signaling pathway. In this cascade, two dual specificity kinases MAP2K4/MKK4 and MAP2K7/MKK7 phosphorylate and activate MAPK8/JNK1. In turn, MAPK8/JNK1 phosphorylates
   3479..3497    -  promoter       SP6 promoter: promoter for bacteriophage SP6 RNA polymerase
   3523..3747    +  polyA_signal   bGH poly(A) signal: bovine growth hormone polyadenylation signal
   3751..3772    +  promoter       SV40 promoter (fragment): SV40 enhancer and early promoter
   3793..4221    +  rep_origin     f1 ori (sequence partly withheld): f1 bacteriophage origin of replication; arrow indicates direction of (+) strand synthesis
   4235..4564    +  promoter       SV40 promoter: SV40 enhancer and early promoter
   4631..5422    +  CDS            neo: KKA2_KLEPN - Also known as kan, nptII. Experimental evidence at protein level: Swiss-Prot protein existence level 1. Resistance to kanamycin, neomycin, paromomycin, ribostamycin, butirosin and gentamicin B. From Klebsiella pneumoniae.
   5446..5604    +  CDS            ble (fragment): BLE_KLEPN - Experimental evidence at protein level: Swiss-Prot protein existence level 1. Binding protein with a strong affinity to the bleomycin family of antibiotics. Binds to CL990; an antimitotic-antibiotic compound. From Klebsiella pneumoniae.
   5599..5720    +  polyA_signal   SV40 poly(A) signal: SV40 polyadenylation signal
   5793..5809    -  protein_bind   lac operator: The lac repressor binds to the lac operator to inhibit transcription in E. coli. This inhibition can be relieved by adding lactose or isopropyl-β-D-thiogalactopyranoside (IPTG). lac repressor encoded by lacI
   5817..5847    -  promoter       lac promoter: promoter for the E. coli lac operon
   5862..5883    -  protein_bind   CAP binding site: CAP binding activates transcription in the presence of cAMP. E. coli catabolite activator protein
   5896..5988    -  CDS            lacI (fragment): lac repressor; lacI; The lac repressor binds to the lac operator to inhibit transcription in E. coli. This inhibition can be relieved by adding lactose or isopropyl-β-D-thiogalactopyranoside (IPTG).
   6171..6759    -  rep_origin     ori: high-copy-number ColE1/pMB1/pBR322/pUC origin of replication
   6930..7790    -  CDS            AmpR: β-lactamase; bla; confers resistance to ampicillin, carbenicillin, and related antibiotics
   7791..7895    -  promoter       AmpR promoter: bla
   7954..8006    -  misc_feature   bom (fragment): basis of mobility region from pBR322
>Addgene plasmid #19730 | pCDNA3 Flag MKK7B2Jnk1a1(APF) | addgene full sequence | sequence record 424529 | Addgene NGS Result
AAATTTAAGCTACAACAAGGCAAGGCTTGACCGACAATTGCATGAAGAATCTGCTTAGGGTTAGGCGTTT
TGCGCTGCTTCGCGATGTACGGGCCAGATATACGCGTTGACATTGATTATTGACTAGTTATTAATAGTAA
TCAATTACGGGGTCATTAGTTCATAGCCCATATATGGAGTTCCGCGTTACATAACTTACGGTAAATGGCC
CGCCTGGCTGACCGCCCAACGACCCCCGCCCATTGACGTCAATAATGACGTATGTTCCCATAGTAACGCC
AATAGGGACTTTCCATTGACGTCAATGGGTGGAGTATTTACGGTAAACTGCCCACTTGGCAGTACATCAA
GTGTATCATATGCCAAGTACGCCCCCTATTGACGTCAATGACGGTAAATGGCCCGCCTGGCATTATGCCC
AGTACATGACCTTATGGGACTTTCCTACTTGGCAGTACATCTACGTATTAGTCATCGCTATTACCATGGT
GATGCGGTTTTGGCAGTACATCAATGGGCGTGGATAGCGGTTTGACTCACGGGGATTTCCAAGTCTCCAC
CCCATTGACGTCAATGGGAGTTTGTTTTGGCACCAAAATCAACGGGACTTTCCAAAATGTCGTAACAACT
CCGCCCCATTGACGCAAATGGGCGGTAGGCGTGTACGGTGGGAGGTCTATATAAGCAGAGCTCTCTGGCT
AACTAGAGAACCCACTGCTTACTGGCTTATCGAAATTAATACGACTCACTATAGGGAGACCCAAGCTTCG
GCAGCCAACATGGACTATAAGGACGATGATGACAAAATGGCGGCGTCCTCCCTGGAGCAGAAGCTGTCCC
GCCTGGAAGCCAAGCTGAAGCAGGAGAACCGTGAGGCCCGCAGGAGGATCGACCTCAACTTGGATATCAG
CCCACAGCGGCCCAGGCCCACCCTGCAACTCCCACTGGCCAACGATGGGGGCAGCCGCTCACCATCCTCA
GAGAGCTCCCCACAGCACCCTACACCCCCCACCCGGCCCCGCCACATGCTGGGGCTCCCATCAACCTTGT
TCACACCGCGCAGTATGGAGAGCATCGAGATTGACCAGAAGCTGCAGGAGATCATGAAGCAGACAGGGTA
CCTGACTATCGGGGGCCAGCGTTATCAGGCAGAAATCAATGACTTGGAGAACTTGGGTGAGATGGGCAGT
GGTACCTGTGGTCAGGTGTGGAAGATGCGGTTCCGGAAGACAGGCCACATCATTGCTGTTAAGCAAATGC
GGCGCTCTGGGAACAAGGAAGAGAATAAGCGCATTTTGATGGACCTGGATGTAGTACTCAAGAGCCATGA
CTGCCCTTACATCGTTCAGTGCTTTGGCACCTTCATCACCAACACAGACGTCTTTATTGCCATGGAGCTC
ATGGGCACATGTGCAGAGAAGCTGAAGAAACGAATGCAGGGCCCCATTCCAGAGCGAATCCTGGGCAAGA
TGACTGTGGCGATTGTGAAAGCACTGTACTATCTGAAGGAGAAGCATGGCGTCATCCATCGCGATGTCAA
ACCCTCCAACATCCTGCTAGATGAGCGGGGCCAGATCAAGCTCTGTGACTTTGGCATCAGTGGCCGCCTT
GTTGACTCCAAAGCCAAAACACGGAGTGCTGGCTGTGCTGCCTATATGGCTCCCGAGCGCATCGACCCTC
CAGATCCCACCAAGCCTGACTATGACATCCGAGCTGATGTGTGGAGCCTGGGCATCTCACTGGTGGAGCT
GGCAACAGGACAGTTCCCCTATAAGAACTGCAAGACGGACTTTGAGGTCCTCACCAAAGTCCTACAGGAA
GAGCCCCCACTCCTGCCTGGTCACATGGGCTTCTCAGGGGACTTCCAGTCATTTGTCAAAGACTGCCTTA
CTAAAGATCACAGGAAGAGACCAAAGTATAATAAGCTACTTGAACACAGCTTCATCAAGCACTATGAGAT
ACTCGAGGTGGATGTCGCGTCCTGGTTTAAGGATGTCATGGCGAAGACCGAGTCCCCAAGGACTAGTGGA
GTCCTGAGTCAGCACCATCTGCCCTTCTTCAGTGGGAGTCTGGAGGAGTCTCCCACTTCCCCACCTTCTC
CCAAGTCCTTCCCTCTGTCACCAGCCATCCCTCACGAAATTCTGAGCCGTCGTCCGAGTTACCGTAAAGG
ATCCATGAGCAGAAGCAAGCGTGACAACAATTTTTATAGTGTAGAGATTGGAGATTCTACATTCACAGTC
CTGAAACGATATCAGAATTTAAAACCTATAGGCTCAGGAGCTCAAGGAATAGTATGCGCAGCTTATGATG
CCATTCTTGAAAGAAATGTTGCAATCAAGAAGCTAAGCCGACCATTTCAGAATCAGACTCATGCCAAGCG
GGCCTACAGAGAGCTAGTTCTTATGAAATGTGTTAATCACAAAAATATAATTGGCCTTTTGAATGTTTTC
ACACCACAGAAATCCCTAGAAGAATTTCAAGATGTTTACATAGTCATGGAGCTCATGGATGCAAATCTTT
GCCAAGTGATTCAGATGGAGCTAGATCATGAAAGAATGTCCTACCTTCTCTATCAGATGCTGTGTGGAAT
CAAGCACCTTCATTCTGCTGGAATTATTCATCGGGACTTAAAGCCCAGTAATATAGTAGTAAAATCTGAT
TGCACTTTGAAGATTCTTGACTTCGGTCTGGCCAGGACTGCAGGAACGAGTTTTATGATGGCGCCTTTTG
TCGTCACACGGTATTACAGAGCACCCGAGGTCATCCTTGGCATGGGCTACAAGGAAAACGTGGATTTATG
GTCTGTGGGGTGCATTATGGGAGAAATGGTTTGCCACAAAATCCTCTTTCCAGGAAGGGACTATATTGAT
CAGTGGAATAAAGTTATTGAACAGCTTGGAACACCATGTCCTGAATTCATGAAGAAACTGCAACCAACAG
TAAGGACTTACGTTGAAAACAGACCTAAATATGCTGGATATAGCTTTGAGAAACTCTTCCCTGATGTCCT
TTTCCCAGCTGACTCAGAACACAACAAACTTAAAGCCAGTCAGGCAAGGGATTTGTTATCCAAAATGCTG
GTAATAGATGCATCTAAAAGGATCTCTGTAGATGAAGCTCTCCAACACCCGTACATCAATGTCTGGTATG
ATCCTTCTGAAGCAGAAGCTCCACCACCAAAGATCCCTGACAAGCAGTTAGATGAAAGGGAACACACAAT
AGAAGAGTGGAAAGAATTGATATATAAGGAAGTTATGGACTTGGAGGAGAGAACCAAGAATGGAGTTATA
CGGGGGCAGCCCTCTCCTTTAGCACAGGTGCAGCAGTGACTCGAGCTCAAGCTTCAGGCCACCAGTGTTG
CCCTCTTCCCTTTTTAAAACAAAATACCCTTGTTTGTAAATCCTTAGACGCTTGAGAATAAAACCCTTCC
CTTTTCTTCCGAAAAAAAAAAAAAAAAAACTCGAGGGGGGGGCCCTATTCTATAGTGTCACCTAAATGCT
AGAGCTCGCTGATCAGCCTCGACTGTGCCTTCTAGTTGCCAGCCATCTGTTGTTTGCCCCTCCCCCGTGC
CTTCCTTGACCCTGGAAGGTGCCACTCCCACTGTCCTTTCCTAATAAAATGAGGAAATTGCATCGCATTG
TCTGAGTAGGTGTCATTCTATTCTGGGGGGTGGGGTGGGGCAGGACAGCAAGGGGGAGGATTGGGAAGAC
AATAGCAGGCATGCTGGGGATGCGGTGGGCTCTATGGCTTCTGAGGCGGAAAGAACCAGCTGGGGCTCTA
GGGGGTATCCCC
[124 nt withheld, positions 3793-3916]
C
[91 nt withheld, positions 3918-4008]
A
[49 nt withheld, positions 4010-4058]
CCTTTGACGTTGGAGTCCACGTTCTTT
[37 nt withheld, positions 4086-4122]
ACCCTATCTCGGTCTATTCTTTTGATTTATAAGGGATTTTGCCGATTTCGGCCTATTGGTTAAAAAATGA
GCTGATTTAACAAAAATTTAACGCGAATTAATTCTGTGGAATGTGTGTCAGTTAGGGTGTGGAAAGTCCC
CAGGCTCCCCAGCAGGCAGAAGTATGCAAAGCATGCATCTCAATTAGTCAGCAACCAGGTGTGGAAAGTC
CCCAGGCTCCCCAGCAGGCAGAAGTATGCAAAGCATGCATCTCAATTAGTCAGCAACCATAGTCCCGCCC
CTAACTCCGCCCATCCCGCCCCTAACTCCGCCCAGTTCCGCCCATTCTCCGCCCCATGGCTGACTAATTT
TTTTTATTTATGCAGAGGCCGAGGCCGCCTCTGCCTCTGAGCTATTCCAGAAGTAGTGAGGAGGCTTTTT
TGGAGGCCTAGGCTTTTGCAAAAAGCTCCCGGGAGCTTGTATATCCATTTTCGGATCTGATCAAGAGACA
GGATGAGGATCGTTTCGCATGATTGAACAAGATGGATTGCACGCAGGTTCTCCGGCCGCTTGGGTGGAGA
GGCTATTCGGCTATGACTGGGCACAACAGACAATCGGCTGCTCTGATGCCGCCGTGTTCCGGCTGTCAGC
GCAGGGGCGCCCGGTTCTTTTTGTCAAGACCGACCTGTCCGGTGCCCTGAATGAACTGCAGGACGAGGCA
GCGCGGCTATCGTGGCTGGCCACGACGGGCGTTCCTTGCGCAGCTGTGCTCGACGTTGTCACTGAAGCGG
GAAGGGACTGGCTGCTATTGGGCGAAGTGCCGGGGCAGGATCTCCTGTCATCTCACCTTGCTCCTGCCGA
GAAAGTATCCATCATGGCTGATGCAATGCGGCGGCTGCATACGCTTGATCCGGCTACCTGCCCATTCGAC
CACCAAGCGAAACATCGCATCGAGCGAGCACGTACTCGGATGGAAGCCGGTCTTGTCGATCAGGATGATC
TGGACGAAGAGCATCAGGGGCTCGCGCCAGCCGAACTGTTCGCCAGGCTCAAGGCGCGCATGCCCGACGG
CGAGGATCTCGTCGTGACCCATGGCGATGCCTGCTTGCCGAATATCATGGTGGAAAATGGCCGCTTTTCT
GGATTCATCGACTGTGGCCGGCTGGGTGTGGCGGACCGCTATCAGGACATAGCGTTGGCTACCCGTGATA
TTGCTGAAGAGCTTGGCGGCGAATGGGCTGACCGCTTCCTCGTGCTTTACGGTATCGCCGCTCCCGATTC
GCAGCGCATCGCCTTCTATCGCCTTCTTGACGAGTTCTTCTGAGCGGGACTCTGGGGTTCGAAATGACCG
ACCAAGCGACGCCCAACCTGCCATCACGAGATTTCGATTCCACCGCCGCCTTCTATGAAAGGTTGGGCTT
CGGAATCGTTTTCCGGGACGCCGGCTGGATGATCCTCCAGCGCGGGGATCTCATGCTGGAGTTCTTCGCC
CACCCCAACTTGTTTATTGCAGCTTATAATGGTTACAAATAAAGCAATAGCATCACAAATTTCACAAATA
AAGCATTTTTTTCACTGCATTCTAGTTGTGGTTTGTCCAAACTCATCAATGTATCTTATCATGTCTGTAT
ACCGTCGACCTCTAGCTAGAGCTTGGCGTAATCATGGTCATAGCTGTTTCCTGTGTGAAATTGTTATCCG
CTCACAATTCCACACAACATACGAGCCGGAAGCATAAAGTGTAAAGCCTGGGGTGCCTAATGAGTGAGCT
AACTCACATTAATTGCGTTGCGCTCACTGCCCGCTTTCCAGTCGGGAAACCTGTCGTGCCAGCTGCATTA
ATGAATCGGCCAACGCGCGGGGAGAGGCGGTTTGCGTATTGGGCGCTCTTCCGCTTCCTCGCTCACTGAC
TCGCTGCGCTCGGTCGTTCGGCTGCGGCGAGCGGTATCAGCTCACTCAAAGGCGGTAATACGGTTATCCA
CAGAATCAGGGGATAACGCAGGAAAGAACATGTGAGCAAAAGGCCAGCAAAAGGCCAGGAACCGTAAAAA
GGCCGCGTTGCTGGCGTTTTTCCATAGGCTCCGCCCCCCTGACGAGCATCACAAAAATCGACGCTCAAGT
CAGAGGTGGCGAAACCCGACAGGACTATAAAGATACCAGGCGTTTCCCCCTGGAAGCTCCCTCGTGCGCT
CTCCTGTTCCGACCCTGCCGCTTACCGGATACCTGTCCGCCTTTCTCCCTTCGGGAAGCGTGGCGCTTTC
TCATAGCTCACGCTGTAGGTATCTCAGTTCGGTGTAGGTCGTTCGCTCCAAGCTGGGCTGTGTGCACGAA
CCCCCCGTTCAGCCCGACCGCTGCGCCTTATCCGGTAACTATCGTCTTGAGTCCAACCCGGTAAGACACG
ACTTATCGCCACTGGCAGCAGCCACTGGTAACAGGATTAGCAGAGCGAGGTATGTAGGCGGTGCTACAGA
GTTCTTGAAGTGGTGGCCTAACTACGGCTACACTAGAAGAACAGTATTTGGTATCTGCGCTCTGCTGAAG
CCAGTTACCTTCGGAAAAAGAGTTGGTAGCTCTTGATCCGGCAAACAAACCACCGCTGGTAGCGGTGGTT
TTTTTGTTTGCAAGCAGCAGATTACGCGCAGAAAAAAAGGATCTCAAGAAGATCCTTTGATCTTTTCTAC
GGGGTCTGACGCTCAGTGGAACGAAAACTCACGTTAAGGGATTTTGGTCATGAGATTATCAAAAAGGATC
TTCACCTAGATCCTTTTAAATTAAAAATGAAGTTTTAAATCAATCTAAAGTATATATGAGTAAACTTGGT
CTGACAGTTACCAATGCTTAATCAGTGAGGCACCTATCTCAGCGATCTGTCTATTTCGTTCATCCATAGT
TGCCTGACTCCCCGTCGTGTAGATAACTACGATACGGGAGGGCTTACCATCTGGCCCCAGTGCTGCAATG
ATACCGCGAGACCCACGCTCACCGGCTCCAGATTTATCAGCAATAAACCAGCCAGCCGGAAGGGCCGAGC
GCAGAAGTGGTCCTGCAACTTTATCCGCCTCCATCCAGTCTATTAATTGTTGCCGGGAAGCTAGAGTAAG
TAGTTCGCCAGTTAATAGTTTGCGCAACGTTGTTGCCATTGCTACAGGCATCGTGGTGTCACGCTCGTCG
TTTGGTATGGCTTCATTCAGCTCCGGTTCCCAACGATCAAGGCGAGTTACATGATCCCCCATGTTGTGCA
AAAAAGCGGTTAGCTCCTTCGGTCCTCCGATCGTTGTCAGAAGTAAGTTGGCCGCAGTGTTATCACTCAT
GGTTATGGCAGCACTGCATAATTCTCTTACTGTCATGCCATCCGTAAGATGCTTTTCTGTGACTGGTGAG
TACTCAACCAAGTCATTCTGAGAATAGTGTATGCGGCGACCGAGTTGCTCTTGCCCGGCGTCAATACGGG
ATAATACCGCGCCACATAGCAGAACTTTAAAAGTGCTCATCATTGGAAAACGTTCTTCGGGGCGAAAACT
CTCAAGGATCTTACCGCTGTTGAGATCCAGTTCGATGTAACCCACTCGTGCACCCAACTGATCTTCAGCA
TCTTTTACTTTCACCAGCGTTTCTGGGTGAGCAAAAACAGGAAGGCAAAATGCCGCAAAAAAGGGAATAA
GGGCGACACGGAAATGTTGAATACTCATACTCTTCCTTTTTCAATATTATTGAAGCATTTATCAGGGTTA
TTGTCTCATGAGCGGATACATATTTGAATGTATTTAGAAAAATAAACAAATAGGGGTTCCGCGCACATTT
CCCCGAAAAGTGCCACCTGACGTCGACGGATCGGGAGATCTCCCGATCCCCTATGGTGCACTCTCAGTAC
AATCTGCTCTGATGCCGCATAGTTAAGCCAGTATCTGCTCCCTGCTTGTGTGTTGGAGGTCGCTGAGTAG
TGCGCGAGCA
