>Addgene plasmid #19730 | pCDNA3 Flag MKK7B2Jnk1a1(APF) | addgene partial sequence | sequence record 26060 | 19730 with CMV-F
AGCTCTCTGGCTAACTAGAGAACCCACTGCTTACTGGCTTATCGAAATTAATACGACTCACTATAGGGAG
ACCCAAGCTTCGGCAGCCAACATGGACTATAAGGACGATGATGACAAAATGGCGGCGTCCTCCCTGGAGC
AGAAGCTGTCCCGCCTGGAAGCCAAGCTGAAGCAGGAGAACCGTGAGGCCCGCAGGAGGATCGACCTCAA
CTTGGATATCAGCCCACAGCGGCCCAGGCCCACCCTGCAACTCCCACTGGCCAACGATGGGGGCAGCCGC
TCACCATCCTCAGAGAGCTCCCCACAGCACCCTACACCCCCCACCCGGCCCCGCCACATGCTGGGGCTCC
CATCAACCTTGTTCACACCGCGCAGTATGGAGAGCATCGAGATTGACCAGAAGCTGCAGGAGATCATGAA
GCAGACAGGGTACCTGACTATCGGGGGCCAGCGTTATCAGGCAGAAATCAATGACTTGGAGAACTTGGGT
GAGATGGGCAGTGGTACCTGTGGTCAGGTGTGGAAGATGCGGTTCCGGAAGACAGGCCACATCATTGCTG
TTAAGCAAATGCGGCGCTCTGGGAACAAGGAAGAGAATAAGCGCATTTTGATGGACCTGGATGTAGTACT
CAAGAGCCATGACTGCCCTTACATCGTTCAGTGCTTTGGCACCT
