>Addgene plasmid #19730 | pCDNA3 Flag MKK7B2Jnk1a1(APF) | addgene partial sequence | sequence record 26061 | 19730 with BGH-rev
GTGACCTATAGAATAGGGCCCCCCCCTCGAGTTTTTTTTTTTTTTTTTTCGGAAGAAAAGGGAAGGGTTT
TATTCTCAAGCGTCTAAGGATTTACAAACAAGGGTATTTTGTTTTAAAAAGGGAAGAGGGCAACACTGGT
GGCCTGAAGCTTGAGCTCGAGTCACTGCTGCACCTGTGCTAAAGGAGAGGGCTGCCCCCGTATAACTCCA
TTCTTGGTTCTCTCCTCCAAGTCCATAACTTCCTTATATATCAATTCTTTCCACTCTTCTATTGTGTGTT
CCCTTTCATCTAACTGCTTGTCAGGGATCTTTGGTGGTGGAGCTTCTGCTTCAGAAGGATCATACCAGAC
ATTGATGTACGGGTGTTGGAGAGCTTCATCTACAGAGATCCTTTTAGATGCATCTATTACCAGCATTTTG
GATAACAAATCCCTTGCCTGACTGGCTTTAAGTTTGTTGTGTTCTGAGTCAGCTGGGAAAAGGACATCAG
GGAAGAGTTTCTCAAAGCTATATCCAGCATATTTAGGTCTGTTTTCAACGTAAGTCCTTACTGTTGGTTG
CAGTTTCTTCATGAATTCAGGACATGGTGTTCCAAGCTGTTCAATAACTTTATTCCACTGATCAATATAG
TCCCTTCCTGGAAAGAGGATTTTGTGGCAAACCATTTCTCCCATAATGCACCCCACAGACCATAAATCCA
CGTTTTCCTTGTAGCCCATGCCAAGGATGACCTCGGGTGCTCTGTAATACCGTGTGACGACAAAAGGCGC
CATCATAAAACTC
